>Addgene plasmid #157261 | pD649-HAsp-TNFSF10-COMP5AP-AviTag-9xHis | depositor full sequence | sequence record 303631 | Full Sequence
TTTCAATATTATTGAAGCATTTATCAGGGTTATTGTCTCATGAGCGGATACATATTTGAATGTATTTAGA
AAAATAAACAAATAGGGGTCAGTGTTACAACCAATTAACCAATTCTGAACATTATCGCGAGCCCATTTAT
ACCTGAATATGGCTCATAACACCCCTTGCTCATGACCAAAATCCCTTAACGTGAGTTACGCGCGCGTCGT
TCCACTGAGCGTCAGACCCCGTAGAAAAGATCAAAGGATCTTCTTGAGATCCTTTTTTTCTGCGCGTAAT
CTGCTGCTTGCAAACAAAAAAACCACCGCTACCAGCGGTGGTTTGTTTGCCGGATCAAGAGCTACCAACT
CTTTTTCCGAAGGTAACTGGCTTCAGCAGAGCGCAGATACCAAATACTGTTCTTCTAGTGTAGCCGTAGT
TAGCCCACCACTTCAAGAACTCTGTAGCACCGCCTACATACCTCGCTCTGCTAATCCTGTTACCAGTGGC
TGCTGCCAGTGGCGATAAGTCGTGTCTTACCGGGTTGGACTCAAGACGATAGTTACCGGATAAGGCGCAG
CGGTCGGGCTGAACGGGGGGTTCGTGCACACAGCCCAGCTTGGAGCGAACGACCTACACCGAACTGAGAT
ACCTACAGCGTGAGCTATGAGAAAGCGCCACGCTTCCCGAAGGGAGAAAGGCGGACAGGTATCCGGTAAG
CGGCAGGGTCGGAACAGGAGAGCGCACGAGGGAGCTTCCAGGGGGAAACGCCTGGTATCTTTATAGTCCT
GTCGGGTTTCGCCACCTCTGACTTGAGCGTCGATTTTTGTGATGCTCGTCAGGGGGGCGGAGCCTATGGA
AAAACGCCAGCAACGCGGCCTTTTTACGGTTCCTGGCCTTTTGCTGGCCTTTTGCTCACATGTTCTTTCC
TGCGTTATCCCCTGATTCTGTGGATAACCGTATTACCGCCTTTGAGTGAGCTGATACCGCTCGCCGCAGC
CGAACGACCGAGCGCAGCGAGTCAGTGAGCGAGGAAGCGGAAGGCGAGAGTAGGGAACTGCCAGGCATCA
AACTAAGCAGAAGGCCCCTGACGGATGGCCTTTTTGCGTTTCTACAAACTCTTTCTGTGTTGTAAAACGA
CGGCCAGTCTTAAGCTCGGGCCCCCTGGGCGGTTCTGATAACGAGTAATCGTTAATCCGCAAATAACGTA
AAAACCCGCTTCGGCGGGTTTTTTTATGGGGGGAGTTTAGGGAAAGAGCATTTGTCAGAATATTTAAGGG
CGCCTGTCACTTTGCTTGATATATGAGAATTATTTAACCTTATAAATGAGAAAAAAGCAACGCACTTTAA
ATAAGATACGTTGCTTTTTCGATTGATGAACACCTATAATTAAACTATTCATCTATTATTTATGATTTTT
TGTATATACAATATTTCTAGTTTGTTAAAGAGAATTAAGAAAATAAATCTCGAAAATAATAAAGGGAAAA
TCAGTTTTTGATATCAAAATTATACATGTCAACGATAATACAAAATATAATACAAACTATAAGATGTTAT
CAGTATTTATTATCATTTAGAATAAATTTTGTGTCGCCCTTAATTGTGAGCGGATAACAATTACGAGCTT
CATGCACAGTGGCGTTGACTCAATATTGGCCATTAGCCATATTATTCATTGGTTATATAGCATAAATCAA
TATTGGCTATTGGCCATTGCATACGTTGTATCTATATCATAATATGTACATTTATATTGGCTCATGTCCA
ATATGACCGCCATGTTGGCATTGATTATTGACTAGTTATTAATAGTAATCAATTACGGGGTCATTAGTTC
ATAGCCCATATATGGAGTTCCGCGTTACATAACTTACGGTAAATGGCCCGCCTGGCTGACCGCCCAACGA
CCCCCGCCCATTGACGTCAATAATGACGTATGTTCCCATAGTAACGCCAATAGGGACTTTCCATTGACGT
CAATGGGTGGAGTATTTACGGTAAACTGCCCACTTGGCAGTACATCAAGTGTATCATATGCCAAGTACGC
CCCCTATTGACGTCAATGACGGTAAATGGCCCGCCTGGCATTATGCCCAGTACATGACCTTATGGGACTT
TCCTACTTGGCAGTACATCTACGTATTAGTCATCGCTATTACCATGGTGATGCGGTTTTGGCAGTACATC
AATGGGCGTGGATAGCGGTTTGACTCACGGGGATTTCCAAGTCTCCACCCCATTGACGTCAATGGGAGTT
TGTTTTGGCACCAAAATCAACGGGACTTTCCAAAATGTCGTAACAACTCCGCCCCATTGACGCAAATGGG
CGGTAGGCGTGTACGGTGGGAGGTCTATATAAGCAGAGCTCGTTTAGTGAACCGTCAGATCGCCTGGAGA
CGCCATCCACGCTGTTTTGACCTCCATAGAAGACACCGGGACCGATCCAGCCTCCGCGGCCGGGAACGGT
GCATTGGAACGCGGATTCCCCGTGCCAAGAGTGACGTAAGTACCGCCTATAGAGTCTATAGGCCCACCCC
CTTGGCTTCGTTAGAACGCGGCTACAATTAATACATAACCTTATGTATCATACACATACGATTTAGGTGA
CACTATAGAATAACATCCACTTTGCCTTTCTCTCCACAGGTGTCCACTCCCAGGTCCAACTGCACCTCGG
TTCTATCGAAAACGCGCCTGCTAGCGCCACCATGAAGACCATCATTGCCCTGAGCTACATCTTCTGCCTG
GTGTTCGCTGCGGCCGCCACAAATGAGCTGAAGCAGATGCAGGACAAGTACAGCAAGAGCGGAATCGCCT
GCTTCCTGAAAGAGGACGACAGCTACTGGGACCCCAACGACGAAGAGAGCATGAACAGCCCCTGCTGGCA
AGTGAAGTGGCAGCTGAGACAGCTCGTGCGGAAGATGATCCTGCGGACCAGCGAAGAGACAATCAGCACC
GTGCAAGAGAAGCAGCAGAACATCAGCCCTCTCGTCAGAGAGAGAGGCCCTCAGAGAGTTGCCGCTCACA
TTACCGGCACCAGAGGCAGAAGCAATACCCTGAGCAGCCCCAACAGCAAGAATGAGAAGGCCCTGGGCAG
AAAGATCAACAGCTGGGAGTCTAGCAGAAGCGGCCACAGCTTTCTGAGCAACCTGCACCTGAGAAACGGC
GAGCTGGTTATCCACGAGAAGGGCTTCTACTACATCTACAGCCAGACCTACTTCCGGTTCCAAGAGGAAA
TCAAAGAGAACACCAAGAACGACAAGCAGATGGTGCAGTACATCTATAAGTACACGAGCTACCCCGATCC
GATCCTGCTGATGAAGTCCGCCAGAAACAGCTGCTGGTCCAAGGATGCCGAGTACGGCCTGTACAGCATC
TACCAAGGCGGCATCTTCGAGCTGAAAGAGAATGACCGGATCTTCGTGTCCGTGACCAACGAGCACCTGA
TCGACATGGACCACGAGGCCAGCTTTTTCGGCGCCTTTCTCGTTGGAGGCGCGCCGGAAGATCAAGTTGA
TCCAAGATTGATTGATGGCAAGGGCGGATCTCTGGAGGTGCTGTTCCAGGGACCAGGCGGAAGCGGCAAT
CCCGGCGGCGATCTGGCCCCCCAGATGCTGCGCGAGCTGCAGGAGACCAATGCCGCCCTGCAGGACGTGC
GCGAGCTGCTGCGCCACCGCGTGAAGGAGATCACCTTCCTGAAGAACACCGTGATGGAGTGCGACGCCTG
CGGTATGCAGCCCTCTAGAGGCTCCGGCTCCATCATCCCAGTTGAGGAGGAGAACCCGGACTTCTGGAAC
CGCGAGGCAGCCGAGGCCCTGGGTGCCGCCAAGAAGCTGCAGCCTGCACAGACAGCCGCCAAGAACCTCA
TCATCTTCCTGGGCGATGGGATGGGGGTGTCTACGGTGACAGCTGCCAGGATCCTAAAAGGGCAGAAGAA
GGACAAACTGGGGCCTGAGATACCCCTGGCCATGGACCGCTTCCCATATGTGGCTCTGTCCAAGACATAC
AATGTAGACAAACATGTGCCAGACAGTGGAGCCACAGCCACGGCCTACCTGTGCGGGGTCAAGGGCAACT
TCCAGACCATTGGCTTGAGTGCAGCCGCCCGCTTTAACCAGTGCAACACGACACGCGGCAACGAGGTCAT
CTCCGTGATGAATCGGGCCAAGAAAGCAGGGAAGTCAGTGGGAGTGGTAACCACCACACGAGTGCAGCAC
GCCTCGCCAGCCGGCACCTACGCCCACACGGTGAACCGCAACTGGTACTCGGACGCCGACGTGCCTGCCT
CGGCCCGCCAGGAGGGGTGCCAGGACATCGCTACGCAGCTCATCTCCAACATGGACATTGACGTGATCCT
AGGTGGAGGCCGAAAGTACATGTTTCGCATGGGAACCCCAGACCCTGAGTACCCAGATGACTACAGCCAA
GGTGGGACCAGGCTGGACGGGAAGAATCTGGTGCAGGAATGGCTGGCGAAGCGCCAGGGTGCCCGGTATG
TGTGGAACCGCACTGAGCTCATGCAGGCTTCCCTGGACCCGTCTGTGACCCATCTCATGGGTCTCTTTGA
GCCTGGAGACATGAAATACGAGATCCACCGAGACTCCACACTGGACCCCTCCCTGATGGAGATGACAGAG
GCTGCCCTGCGCCTGCTGAGCAGGAACCCCCGCGGCTTCTTCCTCTTCGTGGAGGGTGGTCGCATCGACC
ATGGTCATCATGAAAGCAGGGCTTACCGGGCACTGACTGAGACGATCATGTTCGACGACGCCATTGAGAG
GGCGGGCCAGCTCACCAGCGAGGAGGACACGCTGAGCCTCGTCACTGCCGACCACTCCCACGTCTTCTCC
TTCGGAGGCTACCCCCTGCGAGGGAGCTCCATCTTCGGGCTGGCCCCTGGCAAGGCCCGGGACAGGAAGG
CCTACACGGTCCTCCTATACGGAAACGGTCCAGGCTATGTGCTCAAGGACGGCGCCCGGCCGGATGTTAC
CGAGAGCGAGAGCGGGAGCCCCGAGTATCGGCAGCAGTCAGCAGTGCCCCTGGACGAAGAGACCCACGCA
GGCGAGGACGTGGCGGTGTTCGCGCGCGGCCCGCAGGCGCACCTGGTTCACGGCGTGCAGGAGCAGACCT
TCATAGCGCACGTCATGGCCTTCGCCGCCTGCCTGGAGCCCTACACCGCCTGCGACCTGGCGCCCCCCGC
CGGCACCACCGACGCCGCGCACCCGGGTGGCGGAGGACTGAACGACATCTTCGAGGCTCAGAAAATCGAA
TGGCACGAACATCACCATCACCATCACCATCACCATTAAGGCCGGCCTGTAGTCACTGGCACAACGCGTT
ACCCGGTAAGCCAATCGGGTATACACGGTCGTCATACTGCAGACAGGGTTCTTCTACTTTGCAAGATAGT
CTTGAGTAGTAAAATAAATAGATAGAGAAAATCAGCCTCGACTGTGCCTTCTAGTTGCCAGCCATCTGTT
GTTTGCCCCTCCCCCGTGCCTTCCTTGACCCTGGAAGGTGCCACTCCCACTGTCCTTTCCTAATAAAATG
AGGAAATTGCATCACAACACTCAACCCTATCTCGGTCTATTCTTTTGATTTATAAGGGATTTTGCCGATT
TCGGCCTATTGGTTAAAAAATGAGCTGATTTAACAAAAATTTAACGCGAATTAATTCTGTGGAATGTGTG
TCAGTTAGGGTGTGGAAAGTCCCCAGGCTCCCCAGCAGGCAGAAGTATGCAAAGCATGCATCTCAATTAG
TCAGCAACCAGGTGTGGAAAGTCCCCAGGCTCCCCAGCAGGCAGAAGTATGCAAAGCATGCATCTCAATT
AGTCAGCAACCATAGTCCCGCCCCTAACTCCGCCCATCCCGCCCCTAACTCCGCCCAGTTCCGCCCATTC
TCCGCCCCATGGCTGACTAATTTTTTTTATTTATGCAGAGGCCGAGGCCGCCTCTGCCTCTGAGCTATTC
CAGAAGTAGTGAGGAGGCTTTTTTGGAGGCCTAGGCTTTTGCAAAAAGCTCCCGGGAGCTTGTATATCCA
TTTTCGGATCTGATCAGCACGTGTTGACAATTAATCATCGGCATAGTATATCGGCATAGTATAATACGAC
AAGGTGAGGAACTAAACCATGACCGAGTACAAGCCCACGGTGCGCCTCGCCACCCGCGACGACGTCCCCA
GGGCCGTACGCACCCTCGCCGCCGCGTTCGCCGACTACCCCGCCACGCGCCACACCGTCGATCCGGACCG
CCACATCGAGCGGGTCACCGAGCTGCAAGAACTCTTCCTCACGCGCGTCGGGCTCGACATCGGCAAGGTG
TGGGTCGCGGACGACGGCGCCGCGGTGGCGGTCTGGACCACGCCGGAGAGCGTCGAAGCGGGGGCGGTGT
TCGCCGAGATCGGCCCGCGCATGGCCGAGTTGAGCGGTTCCCGGCTGGCCGCGCAGCAACAGATGGAAGG
CCTCCTGGCGCCGCACCGGCCCAAGGAGCCCGCGTGGTTCCTGGCCACCGTCGGCGTCTCGCCCGACCAC
CAGGGCAAGGGTCTGGGCAGCGCCGTCGTGCTCCCCGGAGTGGAGGCGGCCGAGCGCGCCGGGGTGCCCG
CCTTCCTGGAGACATCCGCGCCCCGCAACCTCCCCTTCTACGAGCGGCTCGGCTTCACCGTCACCGCCGA
CGTCGAGGTGCCCGAAGGACCGCGCACCTGGTGCATGACCCGCAAGCCCGGTGCCTGACACGTGCTACGA
GATTTCGATTCCACCGCCGCCTTCTATGAAAGGTTGGGCTTCGGAATCGTTTTCCGGGACGCCGGCTGGA
TGATCCTCCAGCGCGGGGATCTCATGCTGGAGTTCTTCGCCCACCCCAACTTGTTTATTGCAGCTTATAA
TGGTTACAAATAAAGCAATAGCATCACAAATTTCACAAATAAAGCATTTTTTTCACTGCATTCTAGTTGT
GGTTTGTCCAAACTCATCAATGTATCTTATCATGTCTGTATACCGTCGACCTCTAGCTAGAGCTTGGCGT
AATCATGGTCATTACCAATGCTTAATCAGTGAGGCACCTATCTCAGCGATCTGTCTATTTCGTTCATCCA
TAGTTGCCTGACTCCCCGTCGTGTAGATAACTACGATACGGGAGGGCTTACCATCTGGCCCCAGCGCTGC
GATGATACCGCGAGAACCACGCTCACCGGCTCCGGATTTATCAGCAATAAACCAGCCAGCCGGAAGGGCC
GAGCGCAGAAGTGGTCCTGCAACTTTATCCGCCTCCATCCAGTCTATTAATTGTTGCCGGGAAGCTAGAG
TAAGTAGTTCGCCAGTTAATAGTTTGCGCAACGTTGTTGCCATCGCTACAGGCATCGTGGTGTCACGCTC
GTCGTTTGGTATGGCTTCATTCAGCTCCGGTTCCCAACGATCAAGGCGAGTTACATGATCCCCCATGTTG
TGCAAAAAAGCGGTTAGCTCCTTCGGTCCTCCGATCGTTGTCAGAAGTAAGTTGGCCGCAGTGTTATCAC
TCATGGTTATGGCAGCACTGCATAATTCTCTTACTGTCATGCCATCCGTAAGATGCTTTTCTGTGACTGG
TGAGTACTCAACCAAGTCATTCTGAGAATAGTGTATGCGGCGACCGAGTTGCTCTTGCCCGGCGTCAATA
CGGGATAATACCGCGCCACATAGCAGAACTTTAAAAGTGCTCATCATTGGAAAACGTTCTTCGGGGCGAA
AACTCTCAAGGATCTTACCGCTGTTGAGATCCAGTTCGATGTAACCCACTCGTGCACCCAACTGATCTTC
AGCATCTTTTACTTTCACCAGCGTTTCTGGGTGAGCAAAAACAGGAAGGCAAAATGCCGCAAAAAAGGGA
ATAAGGGCGACACGGAAATGTTGAATACTCATATTCTTCCTT
Features (pLannotate 1.2.2; 24 found; start..end, strand, type, name):
    119..143     -  CDS            KanR (fragment): aminoglycoside phosphotransferase; aph(3')-Ia; confers resistance to kanamycin
    254..842     +  rep_origin     ori: high-copy-number ColE1/pMB1/pBR322/pUC origin of replication
   1067..1084    +  terminator     rrnB T2 terminator (fragment): transcription terminator T2 from the E. coli rrnB gene
   1109..1128    -  CDS            lacZα (fragment): LacZα fragment of β-galactosidase; lacZ fragment
   1584..1600    +  protein_bind   lac operator: The lac repressor binds to the lac operator to inhibit transcription in E. coli. This inhibition can be relieved by adding lactose or isopropyl-β-D-thiogalactopyranoside (IPTG). lac repressor encoded by lacI
   1843..2146    +  enhancer       CMV enhancer: human cytomegalovirus immediate early enhancer
   2147..2350    +  promoter       CMV promoter: human cytomegalovirus (CMV) immediate early promoter
   2486..2529    +  intron         CMV intron (fragment): modified intron A from human cytomegalovirus
   2581..2599    +  promoter       SP6 promoter: promoter for bacteriophage SP6 RNA polymerase
   2603..2640    +  CDS            IgH signal sequence (fragment): signal sequence from the mouse immunoglobulin heavy chain variable region
   2704..3477    +  CDS            TNFSF10 (fragment): TNF10_HUMAN - Also known as APO2L, TRAIL. Experimental evidence at protein level: Swiss-Prot protein existence level 1. Cytokine that binds to TNFRSF10A/TRAILR1, TNFRSF10B/TRAILR2, TNFRSF10C/TRAILR3, TNFRSF10D/TRAILR4 and possibly also to TNFRSF11B/OPG (PubMed:26457518, PubMed:10549288). Induces apoptosis. Its activity may be modulated by binding to the decoy receptors TNFRSF10C/TRAILR3, TNFRSF10D/TRAILR4 and TNFRSF11B/OPG that cannot induce apoptosis. From Homo sapiens (Human).
   3574..3753    +  CDS            Comp (fragment): COMP_RAT - Experimental evidence at protein level: Swiss-Prot protein existence level 1. May play a role in the structural integrity of cartilage via its interaction with other extracellular matrix proteins such as the collagens and fibronectin. Can mediate the interaction of chondrocytes with the cartilage extracellular matrix through interaction with cell surface integrin receptors. Could play a role in the pathogenesis of osteoarthritis. Potent suppressor of apoptosis in both primary chondrocytes and transformed cells. Suppresses apoptosis by blocking the activation of caspase-3 and by indu
   3741..5193    +  CDS            SEAP (fragment): secreted alkaline phosphatase from human placenta The natural enzyme has a C-terminal transmembrane sequence that is replaced by a GPI anchor.
   5218..5259    +  CDS            AviTag™ (fragment): peptide tag that allows for enzymatic biotinylation
   5263..5286    +  CDS            8xHis: 8xHis affinity tag
   5432..5543    +  polyA_signal   bGH poly(A) signal: bovine growth hormone polyadenylation signal
   5544..5652    +  rep_origin     f1 ori (fragment): f1 bacteriophage origin of replication; arrow indicates direction of (+) strand synthesis
   5666..5995    +  promoter       SV40 promoter: SV40 enhancer and early promoter
   6043..6090    +  promoter       EM7 promoter: synthetic bacterial promoter&nbsp
   6109..6708    +  CDS            PuroR (fragment): puromycin N-acetyltransferase; pac from Streptomyces; confers resistance to puromycin
   6718..6843    +  CDS            ble (fragment): BLE_KLEPN - Experimental evidence at protein level: Swiss-Prot protein existence level 1. Binding protein with a strong affinity to the bleomycin family of antibiotics. Binds to CL990; an antimitotic-antibiotic compound. From Klebsiella pneumoniae.
   6838..6959    +  polyA_signal   SV40 poly(A) signal: SV40 polyadenylation signal
   7012..7872    -  CDS            AmpR: β-lactamase; bla; confers resistance to ampicillin, carbenicillin, and related antibiotics
   7875..89      -  promoter       AmpR promoter (fragment) (across the origin): bla
