[The description below was written by a language model from this plasmid's Addgene catalogue record and pLannotate feature annotations shown in this document.]
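Description:
pD649-HAsp-TNFSF10-COMP5AP-AviTag-9xHis is a mammalian expression plasmid built on the pD649 backbone for producing a secreted, multimerised form of the extracellular domain of human TNFSF10 (TRAIL/APO2L). It is propagated in E. coli as a high-copy plasmid through a ColE1/pUC-type origin with ampicillin selection (AmpR). The feature table also shows an SV40 promoter/EM7 promoter unit driving a puromycin resistance gene with an SV40 polyadenylation signal, which could support selection in mammalian cells. Short annotated fragments of KanR, lacZα, ble and f1 ori appear to be backbone remnants rather than functional elements. The depositor notes that some plasmids in this collection may carry an IS4-like transposase insertion upstream of the CMV promoter. No such element is annotated in this feature table.

Expression is driven by the CMV enhancer/promoter followed by a fragment of CMV intron A, with an SP6 promoter just upstream of the coding region that doubles as a sequencing primer site. The open reading frame begins with a signal peptide, named "HAsp" in the construct name and annotated as a partial match to an IgH signal sequence. This directs the fusion into the secretory pathway. The TNFSF10 segment sits between retained NotI and AscI sites and is fused at its C terminus to the backbone-encoded cassette. That cassette comprises the rat COMP coiled-coil region, which drives pentamerisation, followed by human placental alkaline phosphatase as an enzymatic reporter. It ends with an AviTag for site-specific enzymatic biotinylation and a polyhistidine tag for affinity purification (9xHis by name, annotated as 8xHis), and a bGH poly(A) signal terminates the transcript. High-avidity pentameric AP fusions of this kind serve as soluble "prey" reagents for detecting weak extracellular interactions. This fits the associated large-scale screen of human cell-surface protein interactions.
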