Addgene plasmid #157261: pD649-HAsp-TNFSF10-COMP5AP-AviTag-9xHis
Purpose: Mammalian expression of cell-surface protein extracellular domain fused to COMP5AP-AviTag-9xHis. Protein is secreted from cells.
Depositing lab: Chris Garcia. Depositing organization: Stanford University. Publication: A Human IgSF Cell-Surface Interactome Reveals a Complex Network of Protein-Protein Interactions. Wojtowicz WM, Vielmetter J, Fernandes RA, Siepe DH, Eastman CL, Chisholm GB, Cox S, Klock H, Anderson PW, Rue SM, Miller JJ, Glaser SM, Bragstad ML, Vance J, Lam AW, Lesley SA, Zinn K, Garcia KC. Cell. 2020 Aug 20;182(4):1027-1043.e17. doi: 10.1016/j.cell.2020.07.025. PubMed 32822567.
Backbone
  Vector backbone: pD649
  Backbone size w/o insert (bp): 7153
  Vector type: Mammalian Expression
Growth in bacteria
  Bacterial resistance: Ampicillin, 100 μg/mL
  Growth temperature: 37°C
  Growth strain: DH5alpha
  Copy number: High Copy
Gene/Insert
  Gene/Insert name: TNFSF10 (alt name: TNF10)
  Species: H. sapiens (human)
  Insert size (bp): 729
  Entrez Gene: TNFSF10 (a.k.a. APO2L, Apo-2L, CD253, TANCR, TL2, TNLG6A, TRAIL)
  Promoter: CMV/SP6
  Tag / fusion protein: COMP5AP-AviTag-9xHis (C terminal on backbone)
  Cloning method: Restriction Enzyme; 5′ cloning site GCGGCCGC (not destroyed); 3′ cloning site GGCGCGCC (not destroyed)
  Sequencing primers: 5′ ATTTAGGTGACACTATAG; 3′ CGTCGCACTCCATCACGGTG
Resource information
  A portion of this plasmid was derived from a plasmid made by: synthesis by ThermoFisher
Terms and licenses: Academic/Nonprofit Terms; Industry Terms: Not Available to Industry
Depositor comments: Some plasmids in this collection may have an IS4-like element ISVsa5 family transposase upstream of the CMV promoter.
How to cite: pD649-HAsp-TNFSF10-COMP5AP-AviTag-9xHis was a gift from Chris Garcia (Addgene plasmid # 157261 ; http://n2t.net/addgene:157261 ; RRID:Addgene_157261)
