>Addgene plasmid #157261 | pD649-HAsp-TNFSF10-COMP5AP-AviTag-9xHis | depositor partial sequence | sequence record 303632 | insert (extracellular domain)
ACAAATGAGCTGAAGCAGATGCAGGACAAGTACAGCAAGAGCGGAATCGCCTGCTTCCTGAAAGAGGACG
ACAGCTACTGGGACCCCAACGACGAAGAGAGCATGAACAGCCCCTGCTGGCAAGTGAAGTGGCAGCTGAG
ACAGCTCGTGCGGAAGATGATCCTGCGGACCAGCGAAGAGACAATCAGCACCGTGCAAGAGAAGCAGCAG
AACATCAGCCCTCTCGTCAGAGAGAGAGGCCCTCAGAGAGTTGCCGCTCACATTACCGGCACCAGAGGCA
GAAGCAATACCCTGAGCAGCCCCAACAGCAAGAATGAGAAGGCCCTGGGCAGAAAGATCAACAGCTGGGA
GTCTAGCAGAAGCGGCCACAGCTTTCTGAGCAACCTGCACCTGAGAAACGGCGAGCTGGTTATCCACGAG
AAGGGCTTCTACTACATCTACAGCCAGACCTACTTCCGGTTCCAAGAGGAAATCAAAGAGAACACCAAGA
ACGACAAGCAGATGGTGCAGTACATCTATAAGTACACGAGCTACCCCGATCCGATCCTGCTGATGAAGTC
CGCCAGAAACAGCTGCTGGTCCAAGGATGCCGAGTACGGCCTGTACAGCATCTACCAAGGCGGCATCTTC
GAGCTGAAAGAGAATGACCGGATCTTCGTGTCCGTGACCAACGAGCACCTGATCGACATGGACCACGAGG
CCAGCTTTTTCGGCGCCTTTCTCGTTGGA
